Addgene plasmid #191967: pcDNA3.1/Zeo-CnA-H151Q
Purpose: Expression of dominant negative CnA H151Q mutant protein (catalytically inactive).
Depositing lab: Luca Scorrano. Depositing organization: University of Padua. Publication: Dephosphorylation by calcineurin regulates translocation of Drp1 to mitochondria. Cereghetti GM, Stangherlin A, Martins de Brito O, Chang CR, Blackstone C, Bernardi P, Scorrano L. Proc Natl Acad Sci U S A. 2008 Oct 14;105(41):15803-8. doi: 10.1073/pnas.0808249105. Epub 2008 Oct 6. PubMed 18838687.
Backbone
  Vector backbone: pcDNA3.1/Zeo
  Vector type: Mammalian Expression
Growth in bacteria
  Bacterial resistance: Ampicillin, 100 μg/mL
  Growth temperature: 37°C
  Growth strain: DH5alpha
  Copy number: High Copy
Gene/Insert
  Gene/Insert name: Calcineurin subunit alpha H151Q
  Species: H. sapiens (human)
  Mutation: H151Q
  Entrez Gene: PPP3CA (a.k.a. ACCIID, CALN, CALNA, CALNA1, CNA1, DEE91, IECEE, IECEE1, PPP2B)
  Cloning method: Unknown
Terms and licenses: Academic/Nonprofit Terms; Industry Terms: Not Available to Industry
How to cite: pcDNA3.1/Zeo-CnA-H151Q was a gift from Luca Scorrano (Addgene plasmid # 191967)
