[The description below was written by a language model from this plasmid's Addgene catalogue record and pLannotate feature annotations shown in this document.]
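Description:
pcDNA3.1/Zeo-CnA-H151Q is catalogued as a mammalian expression plasmid carrying the catalytic A subunit of calcineurin (PPP3CA, listed as human) with an H151Q substitution. This mutation renders the phosphatase catalytically inactive, and the protein is intended to act as a dominant negative. In bacteria the plasmid is maintained at high copy and selected with ampicillin, consistent with the annotated β-lactamase gene, its promoter and a ColE1/pUC-type origin.

The annotated 9,686-nt sequencing result does not look like a standard pcDNA3.1/Zeo backbone, and this discrepancy should be kept in mind. The feature table instead shows a Moloney murine leukemia virus-type retroviral architecture: a 5' LTR followed by MMLV and MESV packaging signal sequences, and downstream an env fragment, a ΔU3 LTR fragment and a further full LTR. Between the LTRs, a CMV enhancer/promoter and an HSV TK 5' UTR drive a calcineurin A coding fragment, whose best database match is the mouse Ppp3ca protein rather than the human one. This is followed by a rabbit β-globin intron, a short β-globin coding segment and the β-globin polyadenylation signal. A second cassette places an SV40 enhancer/early promoter upstream of Tn5-derived sequence containing the neomycin/kanamycin phosphotransferase gene, which would give G418 selection in mammalian cells. Only a fragment of the bleomycin-family resistance gene is annotated, not an intact Zeocin marker, and a second ColE1-type origin lies within the proviral region.

According to the record, the construct is used to express inactive calcineurin A and so interfere with calcineurin signalling. The associated work concerns calcineurin-dependent dephosphorylation of Drp1 and its translocation to mitochondria.
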