Features (pLannotate 1.2.2; 22 found; start..end, strand, type, name):
    532..1392    -  CDS            AmpR: β-lactamase; bla; confers resistance to ampicillin, carbenicillin, and related antibiotics
   1393..1497    -  promoter       AmpR promoter: bla
   1528..1997    +  LTR            LTR: long terminal repeat from Moloney murine leukemia virus
   2062..2261    +  misc_feature   MMLV Ψ: packaging signal of Moloney murine leukemia virus (MMLV)
   2313..2401    +  misc_feature   MESV Ψ (fragment): packaging signal of murine embryonic stem cell virus
   2452..2755    +  enhancer       CMV enhancer: human cytomegalovirus immediate early enhancer
   2756..2959    +  promoter       CMV promoter: human cytomegalovirus (CMV) immediate early promoter
   3049..3088    +  5'UTR          HSV TK 5'-UTR: 5' untranslated region from the herpes simplex virus thymidine kinase gene
   3169..4341    +  CDS            Ppp3ca (fragment): PP2BA_MOUSE - Also known as Calna. Experimental evidence at protein level: Swiss-Prot protein existence level 1. Calcium-dependent, calmodulin-stimulated protein phosphatase which plays an essential role in the transduction of intracellular Ca(2+)-mediated signals (PubMed:7791792, PubMed:26794871). Many of the substrates contain a PxIxIT motif and/or a LxVP motif (By similarity). In response to increased Ca(2+) levels, dephosphorylates and activates phosphatase SSH1 which results in cofilin dephosphorylation (By similarity). In response to increased Ca(2+) levels following mitochondrial depola
   4364..4936    +  intron         β-globin intron: intron from rabbit β-globin gene
   4940..5062    +  CDS            HBB: HBB_COLGU - Experimental evidence at transcript level: Swiss-Prot protein existence level 2. Involved in oxygen transport from the lung to the various peripheral tissues. From Colobus guereza (Mantled guereza) (Eastern black-and-white colobus monkey).
   5133..5188    +  polyA_signal   β-globin poly(A) signal: rabbit β-globin polyadenylation signal (Gil and Proudfoot, 1987)
   5532..5861    +  promoter       SV40 promoter: SV40 enhancer and early promoter
   5863..6186    +  CDS            tnpA (fragment): TN5P_ECOLX - Also known as tnp. Experimental evidence at protein level: Swiss-Prot protein existence level 1. Mediates transposition of transposon Tn5 by a 'cut and paste' mechanism. First, the monomeric transposase binds the 19 bp inverted DNA repeats flanking the transposon. Then, dimerization of the DNA- bound transposase creates a synaptic DNA complex. After nicking of the first DNA strand, excision of the transposon proceeds through a series of intermediates. The transposase then mediates the insertion of the transposon at a new site by strand transfer. The activity of the wild- type tran
   6218..7009    +  CDS            neo: KKA2_KLEPN - Also known as kan, nptII. Experimental evidence at protein level: Swiss-Prot protein existence level 1. Resistance to kanamycin, neomycin, paromomycin, ribostamycin, butirosin and gentamicin B. From Klebsiella pneumoniae.
   7033..7188    +  CDS            ble (fragment): BLE_KLEPN - Experimental evidence at protein level: Swiss-Prot protein existence level 1. Binding protein with a strong affinity to the bleomycin family of antibiotics. Binds to CL990; an antimitotic-antibiotic compound. From Klebsiella pneumoniae.
   7188..7754    +  rep_origin     ori: high-copy-number ColE1/pMB1/pBR322/pUC origin of replication
   7793..7893    +  CDS            env (fragment): murine leukemia virus gPr80 envelope polyprotein precursor; env; proteolytically cleaved into gp70SU and p15TM subunits
   7935..8056    +  LTR            3' LTR (ΔU3) (fragment): self-inactivating 3' long terminal repeat (LTR) from Moloney murine leukemia virus
   8057..8526    +  LTR            LTR: long terminal repeat from Moloney murine leukemia virus
   9233..9284    +  misc_feature   bom (fragment): basis of mobility region from pBR322
   9470..372     -  rep_origin     ori (across the origin): high-copy-number ColE1/pMB1/pBR322/pUC origin of replication
>Addgene plasmid #191967 | pcDNA3.1/Zeo-CnA-H151Q | addgene full sequence | sequence record 379649 | Addgene NGS Result
AGTTCGGTGTAGGTCGTTCGCTCCAAGCTGGGCTGTGTGCACGAACCCCCCGTTCAGCCCGACCGCTGCG
CCTTATCCGGTAACTATCGTCTTGAGTCCAACCCGGTAAGACACGACTTATCGCCACTGGCAGCAGCCAC
TGGTAACAGGATTAGCAGAGCGAGGTATGTAGGCGGTGCTACAGAGTTCTTGAAGTGGTGGCCTAACTAC
GGCTACACTAGAAGGACAGTATTTGGTATCTGCGCTCTGCTGAAGCCAGTTACCTTCGGAAAAAGAGTTG
GTAGCTCTTGATCCGGCAAACAAACCACCGCTGGTAGCGGTGGTTTTTTTGTTTGCAAGCAGCAGATTAC
GCGCAGAAAAAAAGGATCTCAAGAAGATCCTTTGATCTTTTCTACGGGGTCTGACGCTCAGTGGAACGAA
AACTCACGTTAAGGGATTTTGGTCATGAGATTATCAAAAAGGATCTTCACCTAGATCCTTTTGCGGCCGC
AAATCAATCTAAAGTATATATGAGTAAACTTGGTCTGACAGTTACCAATGCTTAATCAGTGAGGCACCTA
TCTCAGCGATCTGTCTATTTCGTTCATCCATAGTTGCCTGACTCCCCGTCGTGTAGATAACTACGATACG
GGAGGGCTTACCATCTGGCCCCAGTGCTGCAATGATACCGCGAGACCCACGCTCACCGGCTCCAGATTTA
TCAGCAATAAACCAGCCAGCCGGAAGGGCCGAGCGCAGAAGTGGTCCTGCAACTTTATCCGCCTCCATCC
AGTCTATTAATTGTTGCCGGGAAGCTAGAGTAAGTAGTTCGCCAGTTAATAGTTTGCGCAACGTTGTTGC
CATTGCTACAGGCATCGTGGTGTCACGCTCGTCGTTTGGTATGGCTTCATTCAGCTCCGGTTCCCAACGA
TCAAGGCGAGTTACATGATCCCCCATGTTGTGCAAAAAAGCGGTTAGCTCCTTCGGTCCTCCGATCGTTG
TCAGAAGTAAGTTGGCCGCAGTGTTATCACTCATGGTTATGGCAGCACTGCATAATTCTCTTACTGTCAT
GCCATCCGTAAGATGCTTTTCTGTGACTGGTGAGTACTCAACCAAGTCATTCTGAGAATAGTGTATGCGG
CGACCGAGTTGCTCTTGCCCGGCGTCAATACGGGATAATACCGCGCCACATAGCAGAACTTTAAAAGTGC
TCATCATTGGAAAACGTTCTTCGGGGCGAAAACTCTCAAGGATCTTACCGCTGTTGAGATCCAGTTCGAT
GTAACCCACTCGTGCACCCAACTGATCTTCAGCATCTTTTACTTTCACCAGCGTTTCTGGGTGAGCAAAA
ACAGGAAGGCAAAATGCCGCAAAAAAGGGAATAAGGGCGACACGGAAATGTTGAATACTCATACTCTTCC
TTTTTCAATATTATTGAAGCATTTATCAGGGTTATTGTCTCATGAGCGGATACATATTTGAATGTATTTA
GAAAAATAAACAAATAGGGGTTCCGCGCACATTTCCCCGAAAAGTGCCACCTGCAGCCTGAATATGGGCC
AAACAGGATATCTGTGGTAAGCAGTTCCTGCCCCGGCTCAGGGCCAAGAACAGATGGAACAGCTGAATAT
GGGCCAAACAGGATATCTGTGGTAAGCAGTTCCTGCCCCGGCTCAGGGCCAAGAACAGATGGTCCCCAGA
TGCGGTCCAGCCCTCAGCAGTTTCTAGAGAACCATCAGATGTTTCCAGGGTGCCCCAAGGACCTGAAATG
ACCCTGTGCCTTATTTGAACTAACCAATCAGTTCGCTTCTCGCTTCTGTTCGCGCGCTTCTGCTCCCCGA
GCTCAATAAAAGAGCCCACAACCCCTCACTCGGGGCGCCAGTCCTCCGATTGACTGAGTCGCCCGGGTAC
CCGTGTATCCAATAAACCCTCTTGCAGTTGCATCCGACTTGTGGTCTCGCTGTTCCTTGGGAGGGTCTCC
TCTGAGTGATTGACTACCCGTCAGCGGGGGTCTTTCATTTGGGGGCTCGTCCGGGATCGGGAGACCCCTG
CCCAGGGACCACCGACCCACCACCGGGAGGCAAGCTGGCCAGCAACTTATCTGTGTCTGTCCGATTGTCT
AGTGTCTATGACTGATTTTATGCGCCTGCGTCGGTACTAGTTAGCTAACTAGCTCTGTATCTGGCGGACC
CGTGGTGGAACTGACGAGTTCGGAACACCCGGCCGCAACCCTGGGAGACGTCCCAGGGACTTCGGGGGCC
GTTTTTGTGGCCCGACCTGAGTCCAAAAATCCCGATCGTTTTGGACTCTTTGGTGCACCCCCCTTAGAGG
AGGGATATGTGGTTCTGGTAGGAGACGAGAACCTAAAACAGTTCCCGCCTCCGTCTGAATTTTTGCTTTC
GGTTTGGGACCGAAGCCGCGCCGCGCGTCTTGTCTGCCAGATCCCGGATCGATCCGAATTCGAGCTCGCC
CCGTTACATAACTTACGGTAAATGGCCCGCCTGGCTGACCGCCCAACGACCCCCGCCCATTGACGTCAAT
AATGACGTATGTTCCCATAGTAACGCCAATAGGGACTTTCCATTGACGTCAATGGGTGGAGTATTTACGG
TAAACTGCCCACTTGGCAGTACATCAAGTGTATCATATGCCAAGTACGCCCCCTATTGACGTCAATGACG
GTAAATGGCCCGCCTGGCATTATGCCCAGTACATGACCTTATGGGACTTTCCTACTTGGCAGTACATCTA
CGTATTAGTCATCGCTATTACCATGGTGATGCGGTTTTGGCAGTACATCAATGGGCGTGGATAGCGGTTT
GACTCACGGGGATTTCCAAGTCTCCACCCCATTGACGTCAATGGGAGTTTGTTTTGGCACCAAAATCAAC
GGGACTTTCCAAAATGTCGTAACAACTCCGCCCCATTGACGCAAATGGGCGGTAGGCGTGTACGGTGGGA
GGTCTATATAAGCAGAGCTCGTTTAGTGAACCGTCAGATCGCCTGGAGACGCCATCCACGCTGTTTTGAC
CTCCATAGAAGACACCGGGACCGATCCAGCCTCCGGGGGATCTTGGTGGCGTGAAACTCCCGCACCTCTT
CGGCCAGCGCCTTGTAGAAGCGCGTATGGCTTCTAGCTATCCTTATGACGTGCCTGACTATGCCAGCCTG
GGAGGACCTTCTAGGTCGAGCGAACCCAAGGCGATTGATCCCAAGTTGTCGACTACCGACAGGGTGGTGA
AAGCCGTTCCATTTCCGCCAAGTCACCGGCTGACAGCAAAGGAAGTGTTTGATAACGATGGGAAGCCTCG
TGTGGATATCTTAAAAGCACATCTCATGAAGGAAGGCAGGCTGGAAGAAAGTGTCGCGTTGAGAATAATA
ACAGAGGGTGCTTCGATTCTCCGACAGGAAAAAAACTTGCTGGATATTGATGCCCCAGTCACAGTTTGCG
GGGACATCCATGGACAATTCTTTGACTTGATGAAGCTCTTTGAAGTGGGAGGATCTCCTGCCAACACTCG
CTACCTCTTCTTAGGGGACTATGTTGACAGAGGGTACTTCAGTATCGAATGTGTGCTGTATTTGTGGGCC
TTGAAAATTCTTTACCCCAAAACACTGTTTTTACTTCGTGGAAACCATGAATGTAGGCACCTAACAGAGT
ATTTCACGTTTAAACAAGAATGTAAAATAAAGTATTCAGAACGCGTTTATGACGCCTGTATGGATGCCTT
CGACTGCTTTCCCCTGGCTGCGCTGATGAACCAACAATTCCTGTGTGTACACGGTGGTTTGTCTCCAGAG
ATTAACACTCTAGATGACATCAGAAAATTAGACCGATTCAAAGAACCACCTGCTTATGGGCCTATGTGTG
ACATCTTGTGGTCAGACCCCCTGGAGGACTTTGGAAATGAGAAGACTCAGGAACATTTCACTCACAACAC
AGTCAGGGGTTGTTCGTACTTCTACAGTTACCCGGCTGTATGTGACTTCCTGCAGCACAATAATTTGTTG
TCCATACTCCGAGCCCACGAAGCCCAGGACGCAGGGTACCGCATGTACAGGAAAAGCCAAACAACTGGCT
TCCCGTCTCTAATTACGATCTTCTCGGCACCAAATTACTTAGATGTGTACAATAATAAAGCTGCAGTGTT
GAAGTACGAGAACAACGTGATGAACATCAGGCAGTTCAACTGCTCCCCTCATCCGTACTGGCTCCCAAAT
TTCATGGATGTTTTCACCTGGTCGCTGCCATTTGTTGGGGAGAAAGTGACTGAGATGCTGGTAAACGTCC
TGAACATCTGCTCAGATGATGAACTGGGGTCAGAAGAAGATGGATTTGACGGAGCCACGGCTGCAGCCCG
GTAGGGATCCTGAGAACTTCAGGGTGAGTTTGGGGACCCTTGATTGTTCTTTCTTTTTCGCTATTGTAAA
ATTCATGTTATATGGAGGGGGCAAAGTTTTCAGGGTGTTGTTTAGAATGGGAAGATGTCCCTTGTATCAC
CATGGACCCTCATGATAATTTTGTTTCTTTCACTTTCTACTCTGTTGACAACCATTGTCTCCTCTTATTT
TCTTTTCATTTTCTGTAACTTTTTCGTTAAACTTTAGCTTGCATTTGTAACGAATTTTTAAATTCACTTT
TGTTTATTTGTCAGATTGTAAGTACTTTCTCTAATCACTTTTTTTTCAAGGCAATCAGGGTATATTATAT
TGTACTTCAGCACAGTTTTAGAGAACAATTGTTATAATTAAATGATAAGGTAGAATATTTCTGCATATAA
ATTCTGGCTGGCGTGGAAATATTCTTATTGGTAGAAACAACTACACCCTGGTCATCATCCTGCCTTTCTC
TTTATGGTTACAATGATATACACTGTTTGAGATGAGGATAAAATACTCTGAGTCCAAACCGGGCCCCTCT
GCTAACCATGTTCATGCCTTCTTCTCTTTCCTACAGCTCCTGGGCAACGTGCTGGTTGTTGTGCTGTCTC
ATCATTTTGGCAAAGAATTCACTCCTCAGGTGCAGGCTGCCTATCAGAAGGTGGTGGCTGGTGTGGCCAA
TGCCCTGGCTCACAAATACCACTGAGATCTTTTTCCCTCTGCCAAAAATTATGGGGACATCATGAAGCCC
CTTGAGCATCTGACTTCTGGCTAATAAAGGAAATTTATTTTCATTGCAATAGTGTGTTGGAATTTTTTGT
GTCTCTCACTCGGAAGGACATATGGGAGGGCAAATCATTTAAAACATCAGAATGAGTATTTGGTTTAGAG
TTTGGCAACATATGCCCATATGCTGGCTGCCATGAACAAAGGTTGGCTATAAAGAGGTCATCAGTATATG
AAACAGCCCCCTGCTGTCCATTCCTTATTCCATAGAAAAGCCTTGACTTGAGGTTAGATTTTTTTTATAT
TTTGTTTTGTGTTATTTTTTTCTTTAACATCCCTAAAATTTTCCTTACATGTTTTACTAGCCAGATTTTT
CCTCCTCTCCTGACTACTCCCAGTCATAGCTGTCCCTCTTCTCTTATGGAGATCCCTCGACCCTGTGGAA
TGTGTGTCAGTTAGGGTGTGGAAAGTCCCCAGGCTCCCCAGCAGGCAGAAGTATGCAAAGCATGCATCTC
AATTAGTCAGCAACCAGGTGTGGAAAGTCCCCAGGCTCCCCAGCAGGCAGAAGTATGCAAAGCATGCATC
TCAATTAGTCAGCAACCATAGTCCCGCCCCTAACTCCGCCCATCCCGCCCCTAACTCCGCCCAGTTCCGC
CCATTCTCCGCCCCATGGCTGACTAATTTTTTTTATTTATGCAGAGGCCGAGGCCGCCTCGGCCTCTGAG
CTATTCCAGAAGTAGTGAGGAGGCTTTTTTGGAGGCCTAGGCTTTTGCAAAAAGCTTCACGCTGCCGCAA
GCACTCAGGGCGCAAGGGCTGCTAAAGGAAGCGGAACACGTAGAAAGCCAGTCCGCAGAAACGGTGCTGA
CCCCGGATGAATGTCAGCTACTGGGCTATCTGGACAAGGGAAAACGCAAGCGCAAAGAGAAAGCAGGTAG
CTTGCAGTGGGCTTACATGGCGATAGCTAGACTGGGCGGTTTTATGGACAGCAAGCGAACCGGAATTGCC
AGCTGGGGCGCCCTCTGGTAAGGTTGGGAAGCCCTGCAAAGTAAACTGGATGGCTTTCTTGCCGCCAAGG
ATCTGATGGCGCAGGGGATCAAGATCTGATCAAGAGACAGGATGAGGATCGTTTCGCATGATTGAACAAG
ATGGATTGCACGCAGGTTCTCCGGCCGCTTGGGTGGAGAGGCTATTCGGCTATGACTGGGCACAACAGAC
AATCGGCTGCTCTGATGCCGCCGTGTTCCGGCTGTCAGCGCAGGGGCGCCCGGTTCTTTTTGTCAAGACC
GACCTGTCCGGTGCCCTGAATGAACTGCAGGACGAGGCAGCGCGGCTATCGTGGCTGGCCACGACGGGCG
TTCCTTGCGCAGCTGTGCTCGACGTTGTCACTGAAGCGGGAAGGGACTGGCTGCTATTGGGCGAAGTGCC
GGGGCAGGATCTCCTGTCATCTCACCTTGCTCCTGCCGAGAAAGTATCCATCATGGCTGATGCAATGCGG
CGGCTGCATACGCTTGATCCGGCTACCTGCCCATTCGACCACCAAGCGAAACATCGCATCGAGCGAGCAC
GTACTCGGATGGAAGCCGGTCTTGTCGATCAGGATGATCTGGACGAAGAGCATCAGGGGCTCGCGCCAGC
CGAACTGTTCGCCAGGCTCAAGGCGCGCATGCCCGACGGCGAGGATCTCGTCGTGACCCATGGCGATGCC
TGCTTGCCGAATATCATGGTGGAAAATGGCCGCTTTTCTGGATTCATCGACTGTGGCCGGCTGGGTGTGG
CGGACCGCTATCAGGACATAGCGTTGGCTACCCGTGATATTGCTGAAGAGCTTGGCGGCGAATGGGCTGA
CCGCTTCCTCGTGCTTTACGGTATCGCCGCTCCCGATTCGCAGCGCATCGCCTTCTATCGCCTTCTTGAC
GAGTTCTTCTGAGCGGGACTCTGGGGTTCGAAATGACCGACCAAGCGACGCCCAACCTGCCATCACGAGA
TTTCGATTCCACCGCCGCCTTCTATGAAAGGTTGGGCTTCGGAATCGTTTTCCGGGACGCCGGCTGGATG
ATCCTCCAGCGCGGGGATCTCATGCTGGAGTTCTTCGCCCACCCCGGGTAATCTGCTGATTGCAAACAAA
AAAACCACCGCTACCAGCGGTGGTTTGTTTGCCGGATCAAGAGCTACCAACTCTTTTTCCGAAGGTAACT
GGCTTCAGCAGAGCGCAGATACCAAATACTGTCCTTCTAGTGTAGCCGTAGTTAGGCCACCACTTCAAGA
ACTCTGTAGCACCGCCTACATACCTCGCTCTGCTAATCCTGTTACCAGTGGCTGCTGCCAGTGGCGATAA
GTCGTGTCTTACCGGGTTGGACTCAAGACGATAGTTACCGGATAAGGCGCAGCGGTCGGGCTGAACGGGG
GGTTCGTGCACACAGCCCAGCTTGGAGCGAACGACCTACACCGAACTGAGATACCTACAGCGTGAGCTAT
GAGAAAGCGCCACGCTTCCCGAAGGGAGAAAGGCGGACAGGTATCCGGTAAGCGGCAGGGTCGGAACAGG
AGAGCGCACGAGGGAGCTTCCAGGGGGAAACGCCTGGTATCTTTATAGTCCTGTCGGGTTTCGCCACCTC
TGACTTGAGCGTCGATTTTTGTGATGCTCGTCAGGGGGGCGGAGCCTATGGAAAAACGCCAGCAACGCCG
AGATGCGCCGCCTCGACCAGCCATCGATTAGTCCAATTTGTTAAAGACAGGATATCAGTGGTCCAGGCTC
TAGTTTTGACTCAACAATATCACCAGCTGAAGCCTATAGAGTACGAGCCATAGATAAAATAAAAGATTTT
ATTTAGTCTCCAGAAAAAGGGGGGAATGAAAGACCCCACCTGTAGGTTTGGCAAGCTAGCTTAAGTAACG
CCATTTTGCAAGGCATGGAAAAATACATAACTGAGAATAGAGAAGTTCAGATCAAGGTCAGGAACAGATG
GAACAGCTGAATATGGGCCAAACAGGATATCTGTGGTAAGCAGTTCCTGCCCCGGCTCAGGGCCAAGAAC
AGATGGAACAGCTGAATATGGGCCAAACAGGATATCTGTGGTAAGCAGTTCCTGCCCCGGCTCAGGGCCA
AGAACAGATGGTCCCCAGATGCGGTCCAGCCCTCAGCAGTTTCTAGAGAACCATCAGATGTTTCCAGGGT
GCCCCAAGGACCTGAAATGACCCTGTGCCTTATTTGAACTAACCAATCAGTTCGCTTCTCGCTTCTGTTC
GCGCGCTTCTGCTCCCCGAGCTCAATAAAAGAGCCCACAACCCCTCACTCGGGGCGCCAGTCCTCCGATT
GACTGAGTCGCCCGGGTACCCGTGTATCCAATAAACCCTCTTGCAGTTGCATCCGACTTGTGGTCTCGCT
GTTCCTTGGGAGGGTCTCCTCTGAGTGATTGACTACCCGTCAGCGGGGGTCTTTCACATGCAGCATGTAT
CAAAATTAATTTGGTTTTTTTTCTTAAGTATTTACATTAAATGGCCATAGTACTTAAAGTTACATTGGCT
TCCTTGAAATAAACATGGAGTATTCAGAATGTGTCATAAATATTTCTAATTTTAAGATAGTATCTCCATT
GGCTTTCTACTTTTTCTTTTATTTTTTTTTGTCCTCTGTCTTCCATTTGTTGTTGTTGTTGTTTGTTTGT
TTGTTTGTTGGTTGGTTGGTTAATTTTTTTTTAAAGATCCTACACTATAGTTCAAGCTAGACTATTAGCT
ACTCTGTAACCCAGGGTGACCTTGAAGTCATGGGTAGCCTGCTGTTTTAGCCTTCCCACATCTAAGATTA
CAGGTATGAGCTATCATTTTTGGTATATTGATTGATTGATTGATTGATGTGTGTGTGTGTGATTGTGTTT
GTGTGTGTGATTGTGTATATGTGTGTATGGTTGTGTGTGATTGTGTGTATGTATGTTTGTGTGTGATTGT
GTGTGTGTGATTGTGCATGTGTGTGTGTGTGATTGTGTTTATGTGTATGATTGTGTGTGTGTGTGTGTGT
GTGTGTGTGTGTGTGTGTGTGTGTGTGTTGTGTATATATATTTATGGTAGTGAGAGGCAACGCTCCGGCT
CAGGTGTCAGGTTGGTTTTTGAGACAGAGTCTTTCACTTAGCTTGGAATTAATTCGGATCTGTATGCGGT
GTGAAATACCGCACAGATGCGTAAGGAGAAAATACCGCATCAGGCGCTCTTCCGCTTCCTCGCTCACTGA
CTCGCTGCGCTCGGTCGTTCGGCTGCGGCGAGCGGTATCAGCTCACTCAAAGGCGGTAATACGGTTATCC
ACAGAATCAGGGGATAACGCAGGAAAGAACATGTGAGCAAAAGGCCAGCAAAAGGCCAGGAACCGTAAAA
AGGCCGCGTTGCTGGCGTTTTTCCATAGGCTCCGCCCCCCTGACGAGCATCACAAAAATCGACGCTCAAG
TCAGAGGTGGCGAAACCCGACAGGACTATAAAGATACCAGGCGTTTCCCCCTGGAAGCTCCCTCGTGCGC
TCTCCTGTTCCGACCCTGCCGCTTACCGGATACCTGTCCGCCTTTCTCCCTTCGGGAAGCGTGGCGCTTT
CTCATAGCTCACGCTGTAGGTATCTC
